Addgene plasmid #159659: pX458-Ef1a-Cas9-H2B-mCherry (gRNA: Neurog2-1)
Purpose: CRISPR/Cas9 expressing plasmid containing the gRNA targeting mouse Neurog2.
Depositing lab: Joseph Brzezinski. Depositing organization: University of Colorado Denver and Anschutz Medical Campus. Publication: Initiation of Otx2 expression in the developing mouse retina requires a unique enhancer and either Ascl1 or Neurog2 activity. Kaufman ML, Goodson NB, Park KU, Schwanke M, Office E, Schneider SR, Abraham J, Hensley A, Jones KL, Brzezinski JA. Development. 2021 Jun 15;148(12). pii: 269198. doi: 10.1242/dev.199399. Epub 2021 Jun 18. PubMed 34143204.
Backbone
  Vector backbone: PX461
  Vector type: CRISPR
  Selectable markers: mCherry
Growth in bacteria
  Bacterial resistance: Ampicillin, 100 μg/mL
  Growth temperature: 37°C
  Growth strain: NEB Stable
  Copy number: High Copy
Gene/Insert
  Gene/Insert name: hSpCas9
  gRNA/shRNA sequence: unspecified
  Species: S. pyogenes
  Promoter: Ef1a
  Cloning method: Gateway Cloning
Terms and licenses: Academic/Nonprofit Terms; Industry Terms: Not Available to Industry
How to cite: pX458-Ef1a-Cas9-H2B-mCherry (gRNA: Neurog2-1) was a gift from Joseph Brzezinski (Addgene plasmid # 159659 ; http://n2t.net/addgene:159659 ; RRID:Addgene_159659)
