[The description below was written by a language model from this plasmid's Addgene catalogue record and pLannotate feature annotations shown in this document.]
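Description:
pX458-Ef1a-Cas9-H2B-mCherry (gRNA: Neurog2-1) is an all-in-one mammalian CRISPR/Cas9 expression plasmid of about 10.2 kb that carries both the nuclease and a single guide RNA directed against mouse Neurog2. The name refers to pX458, whereas the catalogue lists PX461 as the backbone; the record does not resolve this. The annotation shows a full-length Streptococcus pyogenes Cas9 coding region, but it does not indicate whether this is the wild-type nuclease or a nickase variant. In bacteria the plasmid is maintained by a high-copy ColE1/pUC-type origin and selected with ampicillin through the bla gene. An f1 phage origin is also present, along with small remnants of pBR322 bom and rop sequences and a single AAV2 ITR, which look like carryover from parental vectors rather than functional parts.

Two expression units make up the payload. The human EF-1α core promoter with portions of its intron A drives humanised SpCas9 carrying a C-terminal nucleoplasmin nuclear localisation signal, followed in the same orientation by human histone H2B fused to mCherry and a bovine growth hormone polyadenylation signal. A short unannotated gap separates Cas9-NLS from H2B, and the table does not say what linker or self-cleaving peptide occupies it. The H2B fusion concentrates red fluorescence on chromatin, giving a nuclear marker that identifies or allows sorting of transfected cells; mCherry is the only selectable marker listed for eukaryotic cells. Separately, a human U6 RNA polymerase III promoter drives the guide, with the spacer lying between the promoter and the S. pyogenes gRNA scaffold; the guide sequence itself is not given in the record. The associated work concerns Otx2 regulation by Ascl1 and Neurog2 in the developing mouse retina, consistent with use for disrupting Neurog2 in marked cells.
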