Features (pLannotate 1.2.2; 20 found; start..end, strand, type, name):
    137..348     +  promoter       EF-1α core promoter: core promoter for human elongation factor EF-1α
    349..462     +  intron         EF-1α intron A (fragment): intron upstream of the start codon of human EF-1α
   1088..1291    +  intron         EF-1α intron A: truncated intron upstream of the start codon of human EF-1α
   1432..3033    +  CDS            Cas9(N): N-terminal portion of Streptococcus pyogenes Cas9 (Zetsche et al., 2015)
   3034..5532    +  CDS            Cas9(C): C-terminal portion of Streptococcus pyogenes Cas9 (Zetsche et al., 2015)
   5533..5580    +  CDS            nucleoplasmin NLS: bipartite nuclear localization signal from nucleoplasmin
   5650..6026    +  CDS            H2B (fragment): human histone H2B; HIST1H2BB
   6046..6753    +  CDS            mCherry: mCherry is a basic (constitutively fluorescent) red fluorescent protein published in 2004, derived from Discosoma sp.. It is reported to be a very rapidly-maturing monomer with low acid sensitivity.
   6787..6898    +  polyA_signal   bGH poly(A) signal: bovine growth hormone polyadenylation signal
   7003..7143    +  repeat_region  AAV2 ITR: inverted terminal repeat of adeno-associated virus serotype 2 inverted
   7148..7199    -  misc_feature   bom (fragment): basis of mobility region from pBR322
   7218..7673    +  rep_origin     f1 ori (sequence partly withheld): f1 bacteriophage origin of replication; arrow indicates direction of (+) strand synthesis
   7674..7723    -  misc_feature   bom (fragment): basis of mobility region from pBR322
   7825..7860    -  CDS            rop (fragment): Rop protein, which maintains plasmids at low copy number; rop
   7955..8059    +  promoter       AmpR promoter: bla
   8060..8920    +  CDS            AmpR: β-lactamase; bla; confers resistance to ampicillin, carbenicillin, and related antibiotics
   9091..9679    +  rep_origin     ori: high-copy-number ColE1/pMB1/pBR322/pUC origin of replication
   9741..9981    +  promoter       U6 promoter: RNA polymerase III promoter for human U6 snRNA
  10011..10086   +  misc_RNA       gRNA scaffold: guide RNA scaffold for the Streptococcus pyogenes CRISPR/Cas9 system
  10093..10136   +  misc_RNA       gRNA scaffold (fragment): guide RNA scaffold for the Streptococcus pyogenes CRISPR/Cas9 system
>Addgene plasmid #159659 | pX458-Ef1a-Cas9-H2B-mCherry (gRNA: Neurog2-1) | addgene full sequence | sequence record 328126 | Addgene NGS Result
GGGAATCCCAGGGACCGTCGTTAAACTCCCACTAACGTAGAACCCAGAGATCGCTGCGTTCCCGCCCCCT
CACCCGCCCGCTCTCGTCATCACTGAGGTGGAGAAGAGCATGCGTGAGGCTCCGGTGCCCGTCAGTGGGC
AGAGCGCACATCGCCCACAGTCCCCGAGAAGTTGGGGGGAGGGGTCGGCAATTGAACCGGTGCCTAGAGA
AGGTGGCGCGGGGTAAACTGGGAAAGTGATGTCGTGTACTGGCTCCGCCTTTTTCCCGAGGGTGGGGGAG
AACCGTATATAAGTGCAGTAGTCGCCGTGAACGTTCTTTTTCGCAACGGGTTTGCCGCCAGAACACAGGT
AAGTGCCGTGTGTGGTTCCCGCGGGCCTGGCCTCTTTACGGGTTATGGCCCTTGCGTGCCTTGAATTACT
TCCACGCCCCTGGCTGCAGTACGTGATTCTTGATCCCGAGCTTCGGGTTGGAAGTGGGTGGGAGAGTTCG
AGGCCTTGCGCTTAAGGAGCCCCTTCGCCTCGTGCTTGAGTTGAGGCCTGGCTTGGGCGCTGGGGCCGCC
GCGTGCGAATCTGGTGGCACCTTCGCGCCTGTCTCGCTGCTTTCGATAAGTCTCTAGCCATTTAAAATTT
TTGATGACCTGCTGCGACGCTTTTTTTCTGGCAAGATAGTCTTGTAAATGCGGGCCAAGATCTGCACACT
GGTATTTCGGTTTTTGGGGCCGCGGGCGGCGACGGGGCCCGTGCGTCCCAGCGCACATGTTCGGCGAGGC
GGGGCCTGCGAGCGCGGCCACCGAGAATCGGACGGGGGTAGTCTCAAGCTGGCCGGCCTGCTCTGGTGCC
TGGCCTCGCGCCGCCGTGTATCGCCCCGCCCTGGGCGGCAAGGCTGGCCCGGTCGGCACCAGTTGCGTGA
GCGGAAAGATGGCCGCTTCCCGGCCCTGCTGCAGGGAGCTCAAAATGGAGGACGCGGCGCTCGGGAGAGC
GGGCGGGTGAGTCACCCACACAAAGGAAAAGGGCCTTTCCGTCCTCAGCCGTCGCTTCATGTGACTCCAC
GGAGTACCGGGCGCCGTCCAGGCACCTCGATTAGTTCTCGAGCTTTTGGAGTACGTCGTCTTTAGGTTGG
GGGGAGGGGTTTTATGCGATGGAGTTTCCCCACACTGAGTGGGTGGAGACTGAAGTTAGGCCAGCTTGGC
ACTTGATGTAATTCTCCTTGGAATTTGCCCTTTTTGAGTTTGGATCTTGGTTCATTCTCAAGCCTCAGAC
AGTGGTTCAAAGTTTTTTTCTTCCATTTCAGGTGTCGTGACCGGTGCCACCATGGACTATAAGGACCACG
ACGGAGACTACAAGGATCATGATATTGATTACAAAGACGATGACGATAAGATGGCCCCAAAGAAGAAGCG
GAAGGTCGGTATCCACGGAGTCCCAGCAGCCGACAAGAAGTACAGCATCGGCCTGGACATCGGCACCAAC
TCTGTGGGCTGGGCCGTGATCACCGACGAGTACAAGGTGCCCAGCAAGAAATTCAAGGTGCTGGGCAACA
CCGACCGGCACAGCATCAAGAAGAACCTGATCGGAGCCCTGCTGTTCGACAGCGGCGAAACAGCCGAGGC
CACCCGGCTGAAGAGAACCGCCAGAAGAAGATACACCAGACGGAAGAACCGGATCTGCTATCTGCAAGAG
ATCTTCAGCAACGAGATGGCCAAGGTGGACGACAGCTTCTTCCACAGACTGGAAGAGTCCTTCCTGGTGG
AAGAGGATAAGAAGCACGAGCGGCACCCCATCTTCGGCAACATCGTGGACGAGGTGGCCTACCACGAGAA
GTACCCCACCATCTACCACCTGAGAAAGAAACTGGTGGACAGCACCGACAAGGCCGACCTGCGGCTGATC
TATCTGGCCCTGGCCCACATGATCAAGTTCCGGGGCCACTTCCTGATCGAGGGCGACCTGAACCCCGACA
ACAGCGACGTGGACAAGCTGTTCATCCAGCTGGTGCAGACCTACAACCAGCTGTTCGAGGAAAACCCCAT
CAACGCCAGCGGCGTGGACGCCAAGGCCATCCTGTCTGCCAGACTGAGCAAGAGCAGACGGCTGGAAAAT
CTGATCGCCCAGCTGCCCGGCGAGAAGAAGAATGGCCTGTTCGGAAACCTGATTGCCCTGAGCCTGGGCC
TGACCCCCAACTTCAAGAGCAACTTCGACCTGGCCGAGGATGCCAAACTGCAGCTGAGCAAGGACACCTA
CGACGACGACCTGGACAACCTGCTGGCCCAGATCGGCGACCAGTACGCCGACCTGTTTCTGGCCGCCAAG
AACCTGTCCGACGCCATCCTGCTGAGCGACATCCTGAGAGTGAACACCGAGATCACCAAGGCCCCCCTGA
GCGCCTCTATGATCAAGAGATACGACGAGCACCACCAGGACCTGACCCTGCTGAAAGCTCTCGTGCGGCA
GCAGCTGCCTGAGAAGTACAAAGAGATTTTCTTCGACCAGAGCAAGAACGGCTACGCCGGCTACATTGAC
GGCGGAGCCAGCCAGGAAGAGTTCTACAAGTTCATCAAGCCCATCCTGGAAAAGATGGACGGCACCGAGG
AACTGCTCGTGAAGCTGAACAGAGAGGACCTGCTGCGGAAGCAGCGGACCTTCGACAACGGCAGCATCCC
CCACCAGATCCACCTGGGAGAGCTGCACGCCATTCTGCGGCGGCAGGAAGATTTTTACCCATTCCTGAAG
GACAACCGGGAAAAGATCGAGAAGATCCTGACCTTCCGCATCCCCTACTACGTGGGCCCTCTGGCCAGGG
GAAACAGCAGATTCGCCTGGATGACCAGAAAGAGCGAGGAAACCATCACCCCCTGGAACTTCGAGGAAGT
GGTGGACAAGGGCGCTTCCGCCCAGAGCTTCATCGAGCGGATGACCAACTTCGATAAGAACCTGCCCAAC
GAGAAGGTGCTGCCCAAGCACAGCCTGCTGTACGAGTACTTCACCGTGTATAACGAGCTGACCAAAGTGA
AATACGTGACCGAGGGAATGAGAAAGCCCGCCTTCCTGAGCGGCGAGCAGAAAAAGGCCATCGTGGACCT
GCTGTTCAAGACCAACCGGAAAGTGACCGTGAAGCAGCTGAAAGAGGACTACTTCAAGAAAATCGAGTGC
TTCGACTCCGTGGAAATCTCCGGCGTGGAAGATCGGTTCAACGCCTCCCTGGGCACATACCACGATCTGC
TGAAAATTATCAAGGACAAGGACTTCCTGGACAATGAGGAAAACGAGGACATTCTGGAAGATATCGTGCT
GACCCTGACACTGTTTGAGGACAGAGAGATGATCGAGGAACGGCTGAAAACCTATGCCCACCTGTTCGAC
GACAAAGTGATGAAGCAGCTGAAGCGGCGGAGATACACCGGCTGGGGCAGGCTGAGCCGGAAGCTGATCA
ACGGCATCCGGGACAAGCAGTCCGGCAAGACAATCCTGGATTTCCTGAAGTCCGACGGCTTCGCCAACAG
AAACTTCATGCAGCTGATCCACGACGACAGCCTGACCTTTAAAGAGGACATCCAGAAAGCCCAGGTGTCC
GGCCAGGGCGATAGCCTGCACGAGCACATTGCCAATCTGGCCGGCAGCCCCGCCATTAAGAAGGGCATCC
TGCAGACAGTGAAGGTGGTGGACGAGCTCGTGAAAGTGATGGGCCGGCACAAGCCCGAGAACATCGTGAT
CGAAATGGCCAGAGAGAACCAGACCACCCAGAAGGGACAGAAGAACAGCCGCGAGAGAATGAAGCGGATC
GAAGAGGGCATCAAAGAGCTGGGCAGCCAGATCCTGAAAGAACACCCCGTGGAAAACACCCAGCTGCAGA
ACGAGAAGCTGTACCTGTACTACCTGCAGAATGGGCGGGATATGTACGTGGACCAGGAACTGGACATCAA
CCGGCTGTCCGACTACGATGTGGACCATATCGTGCCTCAGAGCTTTCTGAAGGACGACTCCATCGACAAC
AAGGTGCTGACCAGAAGCGACAAGAACCGGGGCAAGAGCGACAACGTGCCCTCCGAAGAGGTCGTGAAGA
AGATGAAGAACTACTGGCGGCAGCTGCTGAACGCCAAGCTGATTACCCAGAGAAAGTTCGACAATCTGAC
CAAGGCCGAGAGAGGCGGCCTGAGCGAACTGGATAAGGCCGGCTTCATCAAGAGACAGCTGGTGGAAACC
CGGCAGATCACAAAGCACGTGGCACAGATCCTGGACTCCCGGATGAACACTAAGTACGACGAGAATGACA
AGCTGATCCGGGAAGTGAAAGTGATCACCCTGAAGTCCAAGCTGGTGTCCGATTTCCGGAAGGATTTCCA
GTTTTACAAAGTGCGCGAGATCAACAACTACCACCACGCCCACGACGCCTACCTGAACGCCGTCGTGGGA
ACCGCCCTGATCAAAAAGTACCCTAAGCTGGAAAGCGAGTTCGTGTACGGCGACTACAAGGTGTACGACG
TGCGGAAGATGATCGCCAAGAGCGAGCAGGAAATCGGCAAGGCTACCGCCAAGTACTTCTTCTACAGCAA
CATCATGAACTTTTTCAAGACCGAGATTACCCTGGCCAACGGCGAGATCCGGAAGCGGCCTCTGATCGAG
ACAAACGGCGAAACCGGGGAGATCGTGTGGGATAAGGGCCGGGATTTTGCCACCGTGCGGAAAGTGCTGA
GCATGCCCCAAGTGAATATCGTGAAAAAGACCGAGGTGCAGACAGGCGGCTTCAGCAAAGAGTCTATCCT
GCCCAAGAGGAACAGCGATAAGCTGATCGCCAGAAAGAAGGACTGGGACCCTAAGAAGTACGGCGGCTTC
GACAGCCCCACCGTGGCCTATTCTGTGCTGGTGGTGGCCAAAGTGGAAAAGGGCAAGTCCAAGAAACTGA
AGAGTGTGAAAGAGCTGCTGGGGATCACCATCATGGAAAGAAGCAGCTTCGAGAAGAATCCCATCGACTT
TCTGGAAGCCAAGGGCTACAAAGAAGTGAAAAAGGACCTGATCATCAAGCTGCCTAAGTACTCCCTGTTC
GAGCTGGAAAACGGCCGGAAGAGAATGCTGGCCTCTGCCGGCGAACTGCAGAAGGGAAACGAACTGGCCC
TGCCCTCCAAATATGTGAACTTCCTGTACCTGGCCAGCCACTATGAGAAGCTGAAGGGCTCCCCCGAGGA
TAATGAGCAGAAACAGCTGTTTGTGGAACAGCACAAGCACTACCTGGACGAGATCATCGAGCAGATCAGC
GAGTTCTCCAAGAGAGTGATCCTGGCCGACGCTAATCTGGACAAAGTGCTGTCCGCCTACAACAAGCACC
GGGATAAGCCCATCAGAGAGCAGGCCGAGAATATCATCCACCTGTTTACCCTGACCAATCTGGGAGCCCC
TGCCGCCTTCAAGTACTTTGACACCACCATCGACCGGAAGAGGTACACCAGCACCAAAGAGGTGCTGGAC
GCCACCCTGATCCACCAGAGCATCACCGGCCTGTACGAGACACGGATCGACCTGTCTCAGCTGGGAGGCG
ACAAAAGGCCGGCGGCCACGAAAAAGGCCGGCCAGGCAAAAAAGAAAAAGGAATTCGGCAGTGGAGAGGG
CAGAGGAAGTCTGCTAACATGCGGTGACGTCGAGGAGAATCCTGGCCCAATGCCTGAACCCTCTAAGTCT
GCTCCAGCCCCTAAAAAGGGTTCTAAGAAGGCTATCACTAAGGCGCAGAAGAAGGATGGTAAGAAGCGTA
AGCGCAGCCGCAAGGAGAGCTATTCTATCTATGTGTACAAGGTTCTGAAGCAGGTCCACCCCGACACCGG
CATCTCATCCAAGGCCATGGGGATCATGAACTCCTTCGTCAACGACATCTTCGAGCGCATCGCGGGCGAG
GCTTCTCGCCTGGCTCACTACAATAAGCGCTCGACCATCACCTCCAGGGAGATTCAGACGGCTGTGCGCC
TGCTGCTGCCTGGGGAGCTGGCTAAGCATGCTGTGTCCGAGGGCACTAAGGCAGTTACCAAGTACACTAG
CTCTAAGGATCCACCGGTCGCCACCATGGTGAGCAAGGGCGAGGAGGATAACATGGCCATCATCAAGGAG
TTCATGCGCTTCAAGGTGCACATGGAGGGCTCCGTGAACGGCCACGAGTTCGAGATCGAGGGCGAGGGCG
AGGGCCGCCCCTACGAGGGCACCCAGACCGCCAAGCTGAAGGTGACCAAGGGTGGCCCCCTGCCCTTCGC
CTGGGACATCCTGTCCCCTCAGTTCATGTACGGCTCCAAGGCCTACGTGAAGCACCCCGCCGACATCCCC
GACTACTTGAAGCTGTCCTTCCCCGAGGGCTTCAAGTGGGAGCGCGTGATGAACTTCGAGGACGGCGGCG
TGGTGACCGTGACCCAGGACTCCTCCCTGCAGGACGGCGAGTTCATCTACAAGGTGAAGCTGCGCGGCAC
CAACTTCCCCTCCGACGGCCCCGTAATGCAGAAGAAAACCATGGGCTGGGAGGCCTCCTCCGAGCGGATG
TACCCCGAGGACGGCGCCCTGAAGGGCGAGATCAAGCAGAGGCTGAAGCTGAAGGACGGCGGCCACTACG
ACGCTGAGGTCAAGACCACCTACAAGGCCAAGAAGCCCGTGCAGCTGCCCGGCGCCTACAACGTCAACAT
CAAGTTGGACATCACCTCCCACAACGAGGACTACACCATCGTGGAACAGTACGAACGCGCCGAGGGCCGC
CACTCCACCGGCGGCATGGACGAGCTGTACAAGGAATTCTAACTAGAGCTCGCTGATCAGCCTCGACTGT
GCCTTCTAGTTGCCAGCCATCTGTTGTTTGCCCCTCCCCCGTGCCTTCCTTGACCCTGGAAGGTGCCACT
CCCACTGTCCTTTCCTAATAAAATGAGGAAATTGCATCGCATTGTCTGAGTAGGTGTCATTCTATTCTGG
GGGGTGGGGTGGGGCAGGACAGCAAGGGGGAGGATTGGGAAGAGAATAGCAGGCATGCTGGGGAGCGGCC
GCAGGAACCCCTAGTGATGGAGTTGGCCACTCCCTCTCTGCGCGCTCGCTCGCTCACTGAGGCCGGGCGA
CCAAAGGTCGCCCGACGCCCGGGCTTTGCCCGGGCGGCCTCAGTGAGCGAGCGAGCGCGCAGCTGCCTGC
AGGGGCGCCTGATGCGGTATTTTCTCCTTACGCATCTGTGCGGTATTTCACACCGCATA
[95 nt withheld, positions 7200-7294]
T
[46 nt withheld, positions 7296-7341]
C
[141 nt withheld, positions 7343-7483]
CCTTTGACGTTGGAGTCCACGTTCTTT
[37 nt withheld, positions 7511-7547]
ACTCTATCTCGGGCTATTCTTTTGATTTATAAGGGATTTTGCCGATTTCGGTCTATTGGTTAAAAAATGA
GCTGATTTAACAAAAATTTAACGCGAATTTTAACAAAATATTAACGTTTACAATTTTATGGTGCACTCTC
AGTACAATCTGCTCTGATGCCGCATAGTTAAGCCAGCCCCGACACCCGCCAACACCCGCTGACGCGCCCT
GACGGGCTTGTCTGCTCCCGGCATCCGCTTACAGACAAGCTGTGACCGTCTCCGGGAGCTGCATGTGTCA
GAGGTTTTCACCGTCATCACCGAAACGCGCGAGACGAAAGGGCCTCGTGATACGCCTATTTTTATAGGTT
AATGTCATGATAATAATGGTTTCTTAGACGTCAGGTGGCACTTTTCGGGGAAATGTGCGCGGAACCCCTA
TTTGTTTATTTTTCTAAATACATTCAAATATGTATCCGCTCATGAGACAATAACCCTGATAAATGCTTCA
ATAATATTGAAAAAGGAAGAGTATGAGTATTCAACATTTCCGTGTCGCCCTTATTCCCTTTTTTGCGGCA
TTTTGCCTTCCTGTTTTTGCTCACCCAGAAACGCTGGTGAAAGTAAAAGATGCTGAAGATCAGTTGGGTG
CACGAGTGGGTTACATCGAACTGGATCTCAACAGCGGTAAGATCCTTGAGAGTTTTCGCCCCGAAGAACG
TTTTCCAATGATGAGCACTTTTAAAGTTCTGCTATGTGGCGCGGTATTATCCCGTATTGACGCCGGGCAA
GAGCAACTCGGTCGCCGCATACACTATTCTCAGAATGACTTGGTTGAGTACTCACCAGTCACAGAAAAGC
ATCTTACGGATGGCATGACAGTAAGAGAATTATGCAGTGCTGCCATAACCATGAGTGATAACACTGCGGC
CAACTTACTTCTGACAACGATCGGAGGACCGAAGGAGCTAACCGCTTTTTTGCACAACATGGGGGATCAT
GTAACTCGCCTTGATCGTTGGGAACCGGAGCTGAATGAAGCCATACCAAACGACGAGCGTGACACCACGA
TGCCTGTAGCAATGGCAACAACGTTGCGCAAACTATTAACTGGCGAACTACTTACTCTAGCTTCCCGGCA
ACAATTAATAGACTGGATGGAGGCGGATAAAGTTGCAGGACCACTTCTGCGCTCGGCCCTTCCGGCTGGC
TGGTTTATTGCTGATAAATCTGGAGCCGGTGAGCGTGGAAGCCGCGGTATCATTGCAGCACTGGGGCCAG
ATGGTAAGCCCTCCCGTATCGTAGTTATCTACACGACGGGGAGTCAGGCAACTATGGATGAACGAAATAG
ACAGATCGCTGAGATAGGTGCCTCACTGATTAAGCATTGGTAACTGTCAGACCAAGTTTACTCATATATA
CTTTAGATTGATTTAAAACTTCATTTTTAATTTAAAAGGATCTAGGTGAAGATCCTTTTTGATAATCTCA
TGACCAAAATCCCTTAACGTGAGTTTTCGTTCCACTGAGCGTCAGACCCCGTAGAAAAGATCAAAGGATC
TTCTTGAGATCCTTTTTTTCTGCGCGTAATCTGCTGCTTGCAAACAAAAAAACCACCGCTACCAGCGGTG
GTTTGTTTGCCGGATCAAGAGCTACCAACTCTTTTTCCGAAGGTAACTGGCTTCAGCAGAGCGCAGATAC
CAAATACTGTTCTTCTAGTGTAGCCGTAGTTAGGCCACCACTTCAAGAACTCTGTAGCACCGCCTACATA
CCTCGCTCTGCTAATCCTGTTACCAGTGGCTGCTGCCAGTGGCGATAAGTCGTGTCTTACCGGGTTGGAC
TCAAGACGATAGTTACCGGATAAGGCGCAGCGGTCGGGCTGAACGGGGGGTTCGTGCACACAGCCCAGCT
TGGAGCGAACGACCTACACCGAACTGAGATACCTACAGCGTGAGCTATGAGAAAGCGCCACGCTTCCCGA
AGGGAGAAAGGCGGACAGGTATCCGGTAAGCGGCAGGGTCGGAACAGGAGAGCGCACGAGGGAGCTTCCA
GGGGGAAACGCCTGGTATCTTTATAGTCCTGTCGGGTTTCGCCACCTCTGACTTGAGCGTCGATTTTTGT
GATGCTCGTCAGGGGGGCGGAGCCTATGGAAAAACGCCAGCAACGCGGCCTTTTTACGGTTCCTGGCCTT
TTGCTGGCCTTTTGCTCACATGTGAGGGCCTATTTCCCATGATTCCTTCATATTTGCATATACGATACAA
GGCTGTTAGAGAGATAATTGGAATTAATTTGACTGTAAACACAAAGATATTAGTACAAAATACGTGACGT
AGAAAGTAATAATTTCTTGGGTAGTTTGCAGTTTTAAAATTATGTTTTAAAATGGACTATCATATGCTTA
CCGTAACTTGAAAGTATTTCGATTTCTTGGCTTTATATATCTTGTGGAAAGGACGAAACACCGCATCGGG
GTCAGGGTCGCCGGTTTTAGAGCTAGAAATAGCAAGTTAAAATAAGGCTAGTCCGTTATCAACTTGAAAA
AGTGGCACCGAGTCGGTGCTTTTTTGTTTTAGAGCTAGAAATAGCAAGTTAAAATAAGGCTAGTCCGTTT
TTAGCGCGTGCGCCAATTCTGCAGACAAATGGCTCTAGAGGTACCAGTAATTCATACAAAAGGACTCGCC
CCTGCCTTG
